Addgene plasmid #130546: pTK_BsmBI_LacZ_Cherry_Nanotag_105
Purpose: Enhancer cloning nanotag reporter vector
Depositing lab: Tatjana Sauka-Spengler. Depositing organization: University of Oxford. Publication: Reconstruction of the Global Neural Crest Gene Regulatory Network In Vivo. Williams RM, Candido-Ferreira I, Repapi E, Gavriouchkina D, Senanayake U, Ling ITC, Telenius J, Taylor S, Hughes J, Sauka-Spengler T. Dev Cell. 2019 Oct 21;51(2):255-276.e7. doi: 10.1016/j.devcel.2019.10.003. PubMed 31639368.
Backbone
  Vector backbone: pTK_BsmBI
  Backbone size w/o insert (bp): 4670
  Vector type: Enhancer cloning nanotag reporter vector
Growth in bacteria
  Bacterial resistance: Ampicillin, 100 μg/mL
  Growth temperature: 37°C
  Growth strain: DH5alpha
  Copy number: Low Copy
Gene/Insert
  Gene/Insert name: LacZ
  Insert size (bp): 276
  Promoter: thymidine kinase minimal promoter
  Cloning method: Restriction Enzyme; 5′ cloning site Unknown (unknown if destroyed)
  Sequencing primers: 5′ pTK forward CTAGCAAAATAGGCTGTCCC; 3′ pTK reverse ATATTTCTTCCGGGGACACC
Terms and licenses: Academic/Nonprofit Terms; Industry Terms: Not Available to Industry
How to cite: pTK_BsmBI_LacZ_Cherry_Nanotag_105 was a gift from Tatjana Sauka-Spengler (Addgene plasmid # 130546 ; http://n2t.net/addgene:130546 ; RRID:Addgene_130546)
