[The description below was written by a language model from this plasmid's Addgene catalogue record and pLannotate feature annotations shown in this document.]
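Description:
pTK_BsmBI_LacZ_Cherry_Nanotag_105 is a 4,938 bp enhancer-testing reporter plasmid built on the pTK_BsmBI backbone. It is propagated in E. coli under ampicillin selection (AmpR with its bla promoter) from a ColE1/pUC-type origin. That origin type is annotated as high copy, although the catalogue lists the plasmid as low copy. An f1 origin is also present, and short fragments of a tetracycline resistance gene and SV40 large T antigen appear to be non-functional backbone remnants. The depositor and sequencing-derived records are the same length and carry the same 21 features, differing only in where numbering starts.

The reporter unit consists of the herpes simplex virus thymidine kinase minimal promoter, a chimeric β-globin/immunoglobulin intron, the mCherry coding sequence and a downstream SV40 polyadenylation signal, which is annotated on the reverse strand. Immediately upstream of the TK promoter sits a bacterial lacZα cassette (CAP site, lac promoter and operator, lacZα fragment, flanked by T3 and T7 promoters and a remnant of the pBluescript polylinker). This is the recorded 276 bp LacZ insert. The name suggests that it is a stuffer released by BsmBI digestion, so that candidate enhancers can replace it and recombinants can be recognised by loss of blue colour, but the BsmBI sites are not annotated and the cloning sites are listed as unknown. A synthetic poly(A) signal and an RNA polymerase II pause site lie upstream of the cloning region, which should insulate the reporter from read-through transcription originating in the backbone.

Because the minimal promoter alone is weak, mCherry expression should depend on the cloned enhancer. The "Nanotag 105" designation implies a vector-specific sequence tag distinguishing this plasmid from sibling reporters, but no such element is annotated. The associated work concerns neural crest gene regulatory networks in vivo.
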