Features (pLannotate 1.2.2; 21 found; start..end, strand, type, name):
      1..49      +  polyA_signal   poly(A) signal: synthetic polyadenylation signal
     63..154     +  misc_feature   pause site: RNA polymerase II transcriptional pause signal from the human α2 globin gene
    192..210     -  rep_origin     f1 ori (fragment): f1 bacteriophage origin of replication; arrow indicates direction of (+) strand synthesis
    215..370     -  CDS            lacZα (fragment): LacZα fragment of β-galactosidase; lacZ fragment
    378..396     +  promoter       T7 promoter: promoter for bacteriophage T7 RNA polymerase
    405..428     -  misc_feature   MCS (fragment): pBluescript multiple cloning site
    444..462     -  promoter       T3 promoter: promoter for bacteriophage T3 RNA polymerase
    507..523     -  protein_bind   lac operator: The lac repressor binds to the lac operator to inhibit transcription in E. coli. This inhibition can be relieved by adding lactose or isopropyl-β-D-thiogalactopyranoside (IPTG). lac repressor encoded by lacI
    531..561     -  promoter       lac promoter: promoter for the E. coli lac operon
    576..597     -  protein_bind   CAP binding site: CAP binding activates transcription in the presence of cAMP. E. coli catabolite activator protein
    765..910     +  promoter       HSV TK promoter: herpes simplex virus thymidine kinase promoter
    988..1120    +  intron         chimeric intron: chimera between introns from human β-globin and immunoglobulin heavy chain genes
   1180..1887    +  CDS            mCherry: mCherry is a basic (constitutively fluorescent) red fluorescent protein published in 2004, derived from Discosoma sp.. It is reported to be a very rapidly-maturing monomer with low acid sensitivity.
   2062..2183    -  polyA_signal   SV40 poly(A) signal: SV40 polyadenylation signal
   2206..2274    -  CDS            large T antigen (fragment): large T antigen from SV40 (simian virus 40)
   2290..2422    +  CDS            TcR (fragment): tetracycline efflux protein; tet; confers resistance to tetracycline
   2602..3190    -  rep_origin     ori: high-copy-number ColE1/pMB1/pBR322/pUC origin of replication
   3361..4221    -  CDS            AmpR: β-lactamase; bla; confers resistance to ampicillin, carbenicillin, and related antibiotics
   4222..4326    -  promoter       AmpR promoter: bla
   4353..4781    +  rep_origin     f1 ori (sequence partly withheld): f1 bacteriophage origin of replication; arrow indicates direction of (+) strand synthesis
   4813..4880    -  CDS            lacZα (fragment): LacZα fragment of β-galactosidase; lacZ fragment
>Addgene plasmid #130546 | pTK_BsmBI_LacZ_Cherry_Nanotag_105 | depositor full sequence | sequence record 249862 | pTK_BsmBI_LacZ_Cherry_Nanotag_105 sequence 4938 bps
AATAAAATATCTTTATTTTCATTACATCTGTGTGTTGGTTTTTTGTGTGAATCGATAGTACTAACATACG
CTCTCCATCAAAACAAAACGAAACAAAACAAACTAGCAAAATAGGCTGTCCCCAGTGCAAGTGCAGGTGC
CAGAACATTTCTCTATCGATAGGTACCGAGCTCGAGTTGTGCAGGAGACGGGCGCCGCTACAGGGCGCGT
CCCATTCGCCATTCAGGCTGCGCAACTGTTGGGAAGGGCGATCGGTGCGGGCCTCTTCGCTATTACGCCA
GCTGGCGAAAGGGGGATGTGCTGCAAGGCGATTAAGTTGGGTAACGCCAGGGTTTTCCCAGTCACGACGT
TGTAAAACGACGGCCAGTGAGCGCGCGTAATACGACTCACTATAGGGCGAATTGGGTACCGGGCCCCCCC
TCGAGGTCCTCCAGCTTTTGTTCCCTTTAGTGAGGGTTAATTGCGCGCTTGGCGTAATCATGGTCATAGC
TGTTTCCTGTGTGAAATTGTTATCCGCTCACAATTCCACACAACATACGAGCCGGAAGCATAAAGTGTAA
AGCCTGGGGTGCCTAATGAGTGAGCTAACTCACATTAATTGCGTTGCGCTCACTGCCCGCTTTCCACCGG
TCGTCTCACGGTGGCTAGCCCGGGCTCGAGATCTGCGATCTAAGTAAGCTTGCTGCTTCATCCCCGTGGC
CCGTTGCTCGCGTTTGCTGGCGGTGTCCCCGGAAGAAATATATTTGCATGTCTTTAGTTCTATGATGACA
CAAACCCCGCCCAGCGTCTTGTCATTGGCGAATTCGAACACGCAGATGCAGTCGGGGCGGCGCGGTCCCA
GGTCCACTTCGCATATTAAGGTGACGCGTGTGGCCTCGAACACCGAGCGACCCTGCAGCGACCCGCTTAA
CAGCGTCAACAGCGTGCCGCAGATCCCAAGCTTGCGGCCGCTTAAGCTGCAGAAGTTGGTCGTGAGGCAC
TGGGCAGGTAAGTATCAAGGTTACAAGACAGGTTTAAGGAGACCAATAGAAACTGGGCTTGTCGAGACAG
AGAAGACTCTTGCGTTTCTGATAGGCACCTATTGGTCTTACTGACATCCACTTTGCCTTTCTCTCCACAG
GTGTCCACTCCCAGGTTCAATACAGCTCTTAAGCGGCCGCAAGCTAGCTTGCCGCCACCATGGTGAGCAA
GGGCGAGGAGGATAACATGGCCATCATCAAGGAGTTCATGCGCTTCAAGGTGCACATGGAGGGCTCCGTG
AACGGCCACGAGTTCGAGATCGAGGGCGAGGGCGAGGGCCGCCCCTACGAGGGCACCCAGACCGCCAAGC
TGAAGGTGACCAAGGGTGGCCCCCTGCCCTTCGCCTGGGACATCCTGTCCCCTCAGTTCATGTACGGCTC
CAAGGCCTACGTGAAGCACCCCGCCGACATCCCCGACTACTTGAAGCTGTCCTTCCCCGAGGGCTTCAAG
TGGGAGCGCGTGATGAACTTCGAGGACGGCGGCGTGGTGACCGTGACCCAGGACTCCTCCCTGCAGGACG
GCGAGTTCATCTACAAGGTGAAGCTGCGCGGCACCAACTTCCCCTCCGACGGCCCCGTAATGCAGAAGAA
GACCATGGGCTGGGAGGCCTCCTCCGAGCGGATGTACCCCGAGGACGGCGCCCTGAAGGGCGAGATCAAG
CAGAGGCTGAAGCTGAAGGACGGCGGCCACTACGACGCTGAGGTCAAGACCACCTACAAGGCCAAGAAGC
CCGTGCAGCTGCCCGGCGCCTACAACGTCAACATCAAGTTGGACATCACCTCCCACAACGAGGACTACAC
CATCGTGGAACAGTACGAACGCGCCGAGGGCCGCCACTCCACCGGCGGCATGGACGAGCTGTACAAGTGA
GCCTCTAGACTCCCTCAGCGGCGCGCCTGAGTACACCTTAGTCCGGTCGACGAGGGAGTGTATACCGGAT
CGACGAAAGTAATCCGAAGAGCGTGGCTCTGTTGCACCGTCCATAGGAAAAGATCTCACGTGTCTAGAGT
CGGGGCGGCCGGCCGCTTCGAGCAGACATGATAAGATACATTGATGAGTTTGGACAAACCACAACTAGAA
TGCAGTGAAAAAAATGCTTTATTTGTGAAATTTGTGATGCTATTGCTTTATTTGTAACCATTATAAGCTG
CAATAAACAAGTTAACAACAACAATTGCATTCATTTTATGTTTCAGGTTCAGGGGGAGGTGTGGGAGGTT
TTTTAAAGCAAGTAAAACCTCTACAAATGTGGTAAAATCGATAAGGATCCGTCGACCGATGCCCTTGAGA
GCCTTCAACCCAGTCAGCTCCTTCCGGTGGGCGCGGGGCATGACTATCGTCGCCGCACTTATGACTGTCT
TCTTTATCATGCAACTCGTAGGACAGGTGCCGGCAGCGCTCTTCCGCTTCCTCGCTCACTGACTCGCTGC
GCTCGGTCGTTCGGCTGCGGCGAGCGGTATCAGCTCACTCAAAGGCGGTAATACGGTTATCCACAGAATC
AGGGGATAACGCAGGAAAGAACATGTGAGCAAAAGGCCAGCAAAAGGCCAGGAACCGTAAAAAGGCCGCG
TTGCTGGCGTTTTTCCATAGGCTCCGCCCCCCTGACGAGCATCACAAAAATCGACGCTCAAGTCAGAGGT
GGCGAAACCCGACAGGACTATAAAGATACCAGGCGTTTCCCCCTGGAAGCTCCCTCGTGCGCTCTCCTGT
TCCGACCCTGCCGCTTACCGGATACCTGTCCGCCTTTCTCCCTTCGGGAAGCGTGGCGCTTTCTCAATGC
TCACGCTGTAGGTATCTCAGTTCGGTGTAGGTCGTTCGCTCCAAGCTGGGCTGTGTGCACGAACCCCCCG
TTCAGCCCGACCGCTGCGCCTTATCCGGTAACTATCGTCTTGAGTCCAACCCGGTAAGACACGACTTATC
GCCACTGGCAGCAGCCACTGGTAACAGGATTAGCAGAGCGAGGTATGTAGGCGGTGCTACAGAGTTCTTG
AAGTGGTGGCCTAACTACGGCTACACTAGAAGGACAGTATTTGGTATCTGCGCTCTGCTGAAGCCAGTTA
CCTTCGGAAAAAGAGTTGGTAGCTCTTGATCCGGCAAACAAACCACCGCTGGTAGCGGTGGTTTTTTTGT
TTGCAAGCAGCAGATTACGCGCAGAAAAAAAGGATCTCAAGAAGATCCTTTGATCTTTTCTACGGGGTCT
GACGCTCAGTGGAACGAAAACTCACGTTAAGGGATTTTGGTCATGAGATTATCAAAAAGGATCTTCACCT
AGATCCTTTTAAATTAAAAATGAAGTTTTAAATCAATCTAAAGTATATATGAGTAAACTTGGTCTGACAG
TTACCAATGCTTAATCAGTGAGGCACCTATCTCAGCGATCTGTCTATTTCGTTCATCCATAGTTGCCTGA
CTCCCCGTCGTGTAGATAACTACGATACGGGAGGGCTTACCATCTGGCCCCAGTGCTGCAATGATACCGC
GAGACCCACGCTCACCGGCTCCAGATTTATCAGCAATAAACCAGCCAGCCGGAAGGGCCGAGCGCAGAAG
TGGTCCTGCAACTTTATCCGCCTCCATCCAGTCTATTAATTGTTGCCGGGAAGCTAGAGTAAGTAGTTCG
CCAGTTAATAGTTTGCGCAACGTTGTTGCCATTGCTACAGGCATCGTGGTGTCACGCTCGTCGTTTGGTA
TGGCTTCATTCAGCTCCGGTTCCCAACGATCAAGGCGAGTTACATGATCCCCCATGTTGTGCAAAAAAGC
GGTTAGCTCCTTCGGTCCTCCGATCGTTGTCAGAAGTAAGTTGGCCGCAGTGTTATCACTCATGGTTATG
GCAGCACTGCATAATTCTCTTACTGTCATGCCATCCGTAAGATGCTTTTCTGTGACTGGTGAGTACTCAA
CCAAGTCATTCTGAGAATAGTGTATGCGGCGACCGAGTTGCTCTTGCCCGGCGTCAATACGGGATAATAC
CGCGCCACATAGCAGAACTTTAAAAGTGCTCATCATTGGAAAACGTTCTTCGGGGCGAAAACTCTCAAGG
ATCTTACCGCTGTTGAGATCCAGTTCGATGTAACCCACTCGTGCACCCAACTGATCTTCAGCATCTTTTA
CTTTCACCAGCGTTTCTGGGTGAGCAAAAACAGGAAGGCAAAATGCCGCAAAAAAGGGAATAAGGGCGAC
ACGGAAATGTTGAATACTCATACTCTTCCTTTTTCAATATTATTGAAGCATTTATCAGGGTTATTGTCTC
ATGAGCGGATACATATTTGAATGTATTTAGAAAAATAAACAAATAGGGGTTCCGCGCACATTTCCCCGAA
AAGTGCCACCTG
[124 nt withheld, positions 4353-4476]
C
[91 nt withheld, positions 4478-4568]
A
[49 nt withheld, positions 4570-4618]
CCTTTGACGTTGGAGTCCACGTTCTTT
[37 nt withheld, positions 4646-4682]
ACCCTATCTCGGTCTATTCTTTTGATTTATAAGGGATTTTGCCGATTTCGGCCTATTGGTTAAAAAATGA
GCTGATTTAACAAAAATTTAACGCGAATTTTAACAAAATATTAACGCTTACAATTTGCCATTCGCCATTC
AGGCTGCGCAACTGTTGGGAAGGGCGATCGGTGCGGGCCTCTTCGCTATTACGCCAGCCCAAGCTACCAT
GATAAGTAAGTAATATTAAGGTACGGGAGGTACTTGGAGCGGCCGC
