Features (pLannotate 1.2.2; 21 found; start..end, strand, type, name):
    107..155     +  polyA_signal   poly(A) signal: synthetic polyadenylation signal
    169..260     +  misc_feature   pause site: RNA polymerase II transcriptional pause signal from the human α2 globin gene
    298..316     -  rep_origin     f1 ori (fragment): f1 bacteriophage origin of replication; arrow indicates direction of (+) strand synthesis
    321..476     -  CDS            lacZα (fragment): LacZα fragment of β-galactosidase; lacZ fragment
    484..502     +  promoter       T7 promoter: promoter for bacteriophage T7 RNA polymerase
    511..534     -  misc_feature   MCS (fragment): pBluescript multiple cloning site
    550..568     -  promoter       T3 promoter: promoter for bacteriophage T3 RNA polymerase
    613..629     -  protein_bind   lac operator: The lac repressor binds to the lac operator to inhibit transcription in E. coli. This inhibition can be relieved by adding lactose or isopropyl-β-D-thiogalactopyranoside (IPTG). lac repressor encoded by lacI
    637..667     -  promoter       lac promoter: promoter for the E. coli lac operon
    682..703     -  protein_bind   CAP binding site: CAP binding activates transcription in the presence of cAMP. E. coli catabolite activator protein
    871..1016    +  promoter       HSV TK promoter: herpes simplex virus thymidine kinase promoter
   1094..1226    +  intron         chimeric intron: chimera between introns from human β-globin and immunoglobulin heavy chain genes
   1286..1993    +  CDS            mCherry: mCherry is a basic (constitutively fluorescent) red fluorescent protein published in 2004, derived from Discosoma sp.. It is reported to be a very rapidly-maturing monomer with low acid sensitivity.
   2168..2289    -  polyA_signal   SV40 poly(A) signal: SV40 polyadenylation signal
   2312..2380    -  CDS            large T antigen (fragment): large T antigen from SV40 (simian virus 40)
   2396..2528    +  CDS            TcR (fragment): tetracycline efflux protein; tet; confers resistance to tetracycline
   2708..3296    -  rep_origin     ori: high-copy-number ColE1/pMB1/pBR322/pUC origin of replication
   3467..4327    -  CDS            AmpR: β-lactamase; bla; confers resistance to ampicillin, carbenicillin, and related antibiotics
   4328..4432    -  promoter       AmpR promoter: bla
   4459..4887    +  rep_origin     f1 ori (sequence partly withheld): f1 bacteriophage origin of replication; arrow indicates direction of (+) strand synthesis
   4919..48      -  CDS            lacZα (fragment) (across the origin): LacZα fragment of β-galactosidase; lacZ fragment
>Addgene plasmid #130546 | pTK_BsmBI_LacZ_Cherry_Nanotag_105 | addgene full sequence | sequence record 257659 | Addgene NGS Result
ACTGTTGGGAAGGGCGATCGGTGCGGGCCTCTTCGCTATTACGCCAGCCCAAGCTACCATGATAAGTAAG
TAATATTAAGGTACGGGAGGTACTTGGAGCGGCCGCAATAAAATATCTTTATTTTCATTACATCTGTGTG
TTGGTTTTTTGTGTGAATCGATAGTACTAACATACGCTCTCCATCAAAACAAAACGAAACAAAACAAACT
AGCAAAATAGGCTGTCCCCAGTGCAAGTGCAGGTGCCAGAACATTTCTCTATCGATAGGTACCGAGCTCG
AGTTGTGCAGGAGACGGGCGCCGCTACAGGGCGCGTCCCATTCGCCATTCAGGCTGCGCAACTGTTGGGA
AGGGCGATCGGTGCGGGCCTCTTCGCTATTACGCCAGCTGGCGAAAGGGGGATGTGCTGCAAGGCGATTA
AGTTGGGTAACGCCAGGGTTTTCCCAGTCACGACGTTGTAAAACGACGGCCAGTGAGCGCGCGTAATACG
ACTCACTATAGGGCGAATTGGGTACCGGGCCCCCCCTCGAGGTCCTCCAGCTTTTGTTCCCTTTAGTGAG
GGTTAATTGCGCGCTTGGCGTAATCATGGTCATAGCTGTTTCCTGTGTGAAATTGTTATCCGCTCACAAT
TCCACACAACATACGAGCCGGAAGCATAAAGTGTAAAGCCTGGGGTGCCTAATGAGTGAGCTAACTCACA
TTAATTGCGTTGCGCTCACTGCCCGCTTTCCACCGGTCGTCTCACGGTGGCTAGCCCGGGCTCGAGATCT
GCGATCTAAGTAAGCTTGCTGCTTCATCCCCGTGGCCCGTTGCTCGCGTTTGCTGGCGGTGTCCCCGGAA
GAAATATATTTGCATGTCTTTAGTTCTATGATGACACAAACCCCGCCCAGCGTCTTGTCATTGGCGAATT
CGAACACGCAGATGCAGTCGGGGCGGCGCGGTCCCAGGTCCACTTCGCATATTAAGGTGACGCGTGTGGC
CTCGAACACCGAGCGACCCTGCAGCGACCCGCTTAACAGCGTCAACAGCGTGCCGCAGATCCCAAGCTTG
CGGCCGCTTAAGCTGCAGAAGTTGGTCGTGAGGCACTGGGCAGGTAAGTATCAAGGTTACAAGACAGGTT
TAAGGAGACCAATAGAAACTGGGCTTGTCGAGACAGAGAAGACTCTTGCGTTTCTGATAGGCACCTATTG
GTCTTACTGACATCCACTTTGCCTTTCTCTCCACAGGTGTCCACTCCCAGGTTCAATACAGCTCTTAAGC
GGCCGCAAGCTAGCTTGCCGCCACCATGGTGAGCAAGGGCGAGGAGGATAACATGGCCATCATCAAGGAG
TTCATGCGCTTCAAGGTGCACATGGAGGGCTCCGTGAACGGCCACGAGTTCGAGATCGAGGGCGAGGGCG
AGGGCCGCCCCTACGAGGGCACCCAGACCGCCAAGCTGAAGGTGACCAAGGGTGGCCCCCTGCCCTTCGC
CTGGGACATCCTGTCCCCTCAGTTCATGTACGGCTCCAAGGCCTACGTGAAGCACCCCGCCGACATCCCC
GACTACTTGAAGCTGTCCTTCCCCGAGGGCTTCAAGTGGGAGCGCGTGATGAACTTCGAGGACGGCGGCG
TGGTGACCGTGACCCAGGACTCCTCCCTGCAGGACGGCGAGTTCATCTACAAGGTGAAGCTGCGCGGCAC
CAACTTCCCCTCCGACGGCCCCGTAATGCAGAAGAAGACCATGGGCTGGGAGGCCTCCTCCGAGCGGATG
TACCCCGAGGACGGCGCCCTGAAGGGCGAGATCAAGCAGAGGCTGAAGCTGAAGGACGGCGGCCACTACG
ACGCTGAGGTCAAGACCACCTACAAGGCCAAGAAGCCCGTGCAGCTGCCCGGCGCCTACAACGTCAACAT
CAAGTTGGACATCACCTCCCACAACGAGGACTACACCATCGTGGAACAGTACGAACGCGCCGAGGGCCGC
CACTCCACCGGCGGCATGGACGAGCTGTACAAGTGAGCCTCTAGACTCCCTCAGCGGCGCGCCTGAGTAC
ACCTTAGTCCGGTCGACGAGGGAGTGTATACCGGATCGACGAAAGTAATCCGAAGAGCGTGGCTCTGTTG
CACCGTCCATAGGAAAAGATCTCACGTGTCTAGAGTCGGGGCGGCCGGCCGCTTCGAGCAGACATGATAA
GATACATTGATGAGTTTGGACAAACCACAACTAGAATGCAGTGAAAAAAATGCTTTATTTGTGAAATTTG
TGATGCTATTGCTTTATTTGTAACCATTATAAGCTGCAATAAACAAGTTAACAACAACAATTGCATTCAT
TTTATGTTTCAGGTTCAGGGGGAGGTGTGGGAGGTTTTTTAAAGCAAGTAAAACCTCTACAAATGTGGTA
AAATCGATAAGGATCCGTCGACCGATGCCCTTGAGAGCCTTCAACCCAGTCAGCTCCTTCCGGTGGGCGC
GGGGCATGACTATCGTCGCCGCACTTATGACTGTCTTCTTTATCATGCAACTCGTAGGACAGGTGCCGGC
AGCGCTCTTCCGCTTCCTCGCTCACTGACTCGCTGCGCTCGGTCGTTCGGCTGCGGCGAGCGGTATCAGC
TCACTCAAAGGCGGTAATACGGTTATCCACAGAATCAGGGGATAACGCAGGAAAGAACATGTGAGCAAAA
GGCCAGCAAAAGGCCAGGAACCGTAAAAAGGCCGCGTTGCTGGCGTTTTTCCATAGGCTCCGCCCCCCTG
ACGAGCATCACAAAAATCGACGCTCAAGTCAGAGGTGGCGAAACCCGACAGGACTATAAAGATACCAGGC
GTTTCCCCCTGGAAGCTCCCTCGTGCGCTCTCCTGTTCCGACCCTGCCGCTTACCGGATACCTGTCCGCC
TTTCTCCCTTCGGGAAGCGTGGCGCTTTCTCATAGCTCACGCTGTAGGTATCTCAGTTCGGTGTAGGTCG
TTCGCTCCAAGCTGGGCTGTGTGCACGAACCCCCCGTTCAGCCCGACCGCTGCGCCTTATCCGGTAACTA
TCGTCTTGAGTCCAACCCGGTAAGACACGACTTATCGCCACTGGCAGCAGCCACTGGTAACAGGATTAGC
AGAGCGAGGTATGTAGGCGGTGCTACAGAGTTCTTGAAGTGGTGGCCTAACTACGGCTACACTAGAAGAA
CAGTATTTGGTATCTGCGCTCTGCTGAAGCCAGTTACCTTCGGAAAAAGAGTTGGTAGCTCTTGATCCGG
CAAACAAACCACCGCTGGTAGCGGTGGTTTTTTTGTTTGCAAGCAGCAGATTACGCGCAGAAAAAAAGGA
TCTCAAGAAGATCCTTTGATCTTTTCTACGGGGTCTGACGCTCAGTGGAACGAAAACTCACGTTAAGGGA
TTTTGGTCATGAGATTATCAAAAAGGATCTTCACCTAGATCCTTTTAAATTAAAAATGAAGTTTTAAATC
AATCTAAAGTATATATGAGTAAACTTGGTCTGACAGTTACCAATGCTTAATCAGTGAGGCACCTATCTCA
GCGATCTGTCTATTTCGTTCATCCATAGTTGCCTGACTCCCCGTCGTGTAGATAACTACGATACGGGAGG
GCTTACCATCTGGCCCCAGTGCTGCAATGATACCGCGAGACCCACGCTCACCGGCTCCAGATTTATCAGC
AATAAACCAGCCAGCCGGAAGGGCCGAGCGCAGAAGTGGTCCTGCAACTTTATCCGCCTCCATCCAGTCT
ATTAATTGTTGCCGGGAAGCTAGAGTAAGTAGTTCGCCAGTTAATAGTTTGCGCAACGTTGTTGCCATTG
CTACAGGCATCGTGGTGTCACGCTCGTCGTTTGGTATGGCTTCATTCAGCTCCGGTTCCCAACGATCAAG
GCGAGTTACATGATCCCCCATGTTGTGCAAAAAAGCGGTTAGCTCCTTCGGTCCTCCGATCGTTGTCAGA
AGTAAGTTGGCCGCAGTGTTATCACTCATGGTTATGGCAGCACTGCATAATTCTCTTACTGTCATGCCAT
CCGTAAGATGCTTTTCTGTGACTGGTGAGTACTCAACCAAGTCATTCTGAGAATAGTGTATGCGGCGACC
GAGTTGCTCTTGCCCGGCGTCAATACGGGATAATACCGCGCCACATAGCAGAACTTTAAAAGTGCTCATC
ATTGGAAAACGTTCTTCGGGGCGAAAACTCTCAAGGATCTTACCGCTGTTGAGATCCAGTTCGATGTAAC
CCACTCGTGCACCCAACTGATCTTCAGCATCTTTTACTTTCACCAGCGTTTCTGGGTGAGCAAAAACAGG
AAGGCAAAATGCCGCAAAAAAGGGAATAAGGGCGACACGGAAATGTTGAATACTCATACTCTTCCTTTTT
CAATATTATTGAAGCATTTATCAGGGTTATTGTCTCATGAGCGGATACATATTTGAATGTATTTAGAAAA
ATAAACAAATAGGGGTTCCGCGCACATTTCCCCGAAAAGTGCCACCTG
[124 nt withheld, positions 4459-4582]
C
[91 nt withheld, positions 4584-4674]
A
[49 nt withheld, positions 4676-4724]
CCTTTGACGTTGGAGTCCACGTTCTTT
[37 nt withheld, positions 4752-4788]
ACCCTATCTCGGTCTATTCTTTTGATTTATAAGGGATTTTGCCGATTTCGGCCTATTGGTTAAAAAATGA
GCTGATTTAACAAAAATTTAACGCGAATTTTAACAAAATATTAACGCTTACAATTTGCCATTCGCCATTC
AGGCTGCGCA
